Addgene plasmid #27055: pAAV-GFAP-hChR2(H134R)-mCherry
Purpose: AAV expression of humanized ChR2(H134R) fused to mCherry, for optogenetic excitation
Depositing lab: Karl Deisseroth. Depositing organization: Stanford University.
Backbone
  Vector backbone: pAAV
  Backbone manufacturer: Invitrogen
  Backbone size w/o insert (bp): 6290
  Vector type: Mammalian Expression, AAV
Growth in bacteria
  Bacterial resistance: Ampicillin, 100 μg/mL
  Growth temperature: 37°C
  Growth strain: Stbl3
  Growth instructions: Please use Rec A- competent cells such as Stbl3 cells from Invitrogen for transformation.
  Copy number: High Copy
Gene/Insert
  Gene/Insert name: hChR2(H134R) (alt name: ChR2)
  Species: H. sapiens (human)
  Insert size (bp): 1647
  Mutation: H134R
  Promoter: GFAP
  Tag / fusion protein: mCherry (C terminal on insert)
  Cloning method: Restriction Enzyme; 5′ cloning site BamHI, SalI (not destroyed); 3′ cloning site EcoRI, HinDIII (not destroyed)
  Sequencing primers: 5′ ccaaccccaccccctcaggctatg; 3′ GCAATAGCATGATACAAAGG
Terms and licenses: Academic/Nonprofit Terms; Industry Terms: Not Available to Industry
Depositor comments: This plasmid contains the human GFAP promoter. For additional information please visit - http://www.optogenetics.org
How to cite: pAAV-GFAP-hChR2(H134R)-mCherry was a gift from Karl Deisseroth (Addgene plasmid # 27055 ; http://n2t.net/addgene:27055 ; RRID:Addgene_27055)
