[The description below was written by a language model from this plasmid's Addgene catalogue record and the feature table of its GenBank file.]
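Description:
pAAV-GFAP-hChR2(H134R)-mCherry is a 7.9 kb AAV transfer plasmid for mammalian expression, built on a pAAV backbone. It delivers a light-gated cation channel for optogenetic excitation. In bacteria it is maintained through a high-copy ColE1/pUC-type origin and selected with ampicillin via the bla gene. An f1 phage origin is also present. Because the AAV2 inverted terminal repeats are prone to recombination, the record calls for a recA-deficient host strain.

The two AAV2 ITRs flank the expression cassette and mark the segment that is packaged into recombinant AAV particles when rep/cap and helper functions are supplied in trans. According to the catalogue entry and depositor comments, expression is driven by the human GFAP promoter, which is generally used to direct expression to astrocytes. The promoter is not annotated in the feature table, but it presumably occupies the unannotated stretch of roughly 2.2 kb between the 5′ ITR and the Kozak sequence. Downstream lies the H134R mutant of an N-terminal fragment of Chlamydomonas reinhardtii channelrhodopsin-2, a blue light-activated cation channel. The catalogue lists the species as human, which reflects the "humanized" coding sequence named in the stated purpose rather than the gene's algal origin. The opsin is fused at its C terminus to mammalian codon-optimized mCherry, so expressing cells can be identified by red fluorescence. A WPRE follows the fusion to enhance transcript stability and expression, and the human growth hormone polyadenylation signal terminates the transcript. The short Factor Xa site annotated within the WPRE is most likely an incidental sequence match.

The construct is typically used to produce AAV for light-driven depolarization of GFAP-promoter-expressing cells.
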