LOCUS       Exported 7931 bp ds-DNA circular SYN 12-MAY-2021
DEFINITION  synthetic circular DNA
ACCESSION   .
VERSION     .
KEYWORDS    pAAV-GFAP-hChR2(H134R)-mCherry
SOURCE      synthetic DNA construct
  ORGANISM  synthetic DNA construct
REFERENCE   1 (bases 1 to 7931)
  TITLE     hChR2 plasmids
REFERENCE   2 (bases 1 to 7931)
  AUTHORS   .
  TITLE     Direct Submission
  JOURNAL   Exported May 12, 2021 from SnapGene Server 1.1.58
            http://www.snapgene.com
FEATURES             Location/Qualifiers
     source          1..7931
                     /organism="synthetic DNA construct"
                     /mol_type="other DNA"
     repeat_region   1..141
                     /label=AAV2 ITR
                     /note="inverted terminal repeat of adeno-associated virus
                     serotype 2"
     repeat_region   12..141
                     /label=AAV2 ITR
     regulatory      2381..2390
                     /regulatory_class="other"
                     /note="vertebrate consensus sequence for strong initiation
                     of translation (Kozak, 1987)"
     CDS             2387..3313
                     /codon_start=1
                     /product="H134R mutant of an N-terminal fragment of
                     channelrhodopsin-2 from the alga Chlamydomonas reinhardtii
                     (Nagel et al., 2005)"
                     /label=ChR2(H134R)
                     /note="blue light-activated cation channel"
                     /translation="MDYGGALSAVGRELLFVTNPVVVNGSVLVPEDQCYCAGWIESRGT
                     NGAQTASNVLQWLAAGFSILLLMFYAYQTWKSTCGWEEIYVCAIEMVKVILEFFFEFKN
                     PSMLYLATGHRVQWLRYAEWLLTCPVILIRLSNLTGLSNDYSRRTMGLLVSDIGTIVWG
                     ATSAMATGYVKVIFFCLGLCYGANTFFHAAKAYIEGYHTVPKGRCRQVVTGMAWLFFVS
                     WGMFPILFILGPEGFGVLSVYGSTVGHTIIDLMSKNCWGLLGHYLRVLIHEHILIHGDI
                     RKTTKLNIGGTEIEVETLVEDEAEAGAV"
     CDS             3326..4033
                     /codon_start=1
                     /product="monomeric derivative of DsRed fluorescent protein
                     (Shaner et al., 2004)"
                     /label=mCherry
                     /note="mammalian codon-optimized"
                     /translation="VSKGEEDNMAIIKEFMRFKVHMEGSVNGHEFEIEGEGEGRPYEGT
                     QTAKLKVTKGGPLPFAWDILSPQFMYGSKAYVKHPADIPDYLKLSFPEGFKWERVMNFE
                     DGGVVTVTQDSSLQDGEFIYKVKLRGTNFPSDGPVMQKKTMGWEASSERMYPEDGALKG
                     EIKQRLKLKDGGHYDAEVKTTYKAKKPVQLPGAYNVNIKLDITSHNEDYTIVEQYERAE
                     GRHSTGGMDELYK"
     primer_bind     complement(3468..3486)
                     /label=mCherry-R
                     /note="mCherry, reverse primer"
     primer_bind     3736..3755
                     /label=mCherry-F
                     /note="mCherry, forward primer"
     misc_feature    4058..4646
                     /label=WPRE
                     /note="woodchuck hepatitis virus posttranscriptional
                     regulatory element"
     primer_bind     complement(4111..4131)
                     /label=WPRE-R
                     /note="WPRE, reverse primer"
     CDS             complement(4529..4540)
                     /codon_start=1
                     /product="Factor Xa recognition and cleavage site"
                     /label=Factor Xa site
                     /translation="IEGR"
     polyA_signal    4678..5154
                     /label=hGH poly(A) signal
                     /note="human growth hormone polyadenylation signal"
     primer_bind     complement(4877..4896)
                     /label=hGH-PA-R
                     /note="Human growth hormone terminator, reverse primer"
     repeat_region   5194..5334
                     /label=AAV2 ITR
                     /note="inverted terminal repeat of adeno-associated virus
                     serotype 2"
     repeat_region   5194..5323
                     /label=AAV2 ITR
     rep_origin      5409..5864
                     /direction=RIGHT
                     /label=f1 ori
                     /note="f1 bacteriophage origin of replication; arrow
                     indicates direction of (+) strand synthesis"
     primer_bind     complement(5496..5515)
                     /label=F1ori-R
                     /note="F1 origin, reverse primer"
     primer_bind     5706..5727
                     /label=F1ori-F
                     /note="F1 origin, forward primer"
     primer_bind     complement(5881..5900)
                     /label=pRS-marker
                     /note="pRS vectors, use to sequence yeast selectable
                     marker"
     primer_bind     6000..6022
                     /label=pGEX 3'
                     /note="pGEX vectors, reverse primer"
     primer_bind     complement(6060..6078)
                     /label=pBRforEco
                     /note="pBR322 vectors, upsteam of EcoRI site, forward
                     primer"
     promoter        6146..6250
                     /gene="bla"
                     /label=AmpR promoter
     CDS             6251..7111
                     /codon_start=1
                     /gene="bla"
                     /product="beta-lactamase"
                     /label=AmpR
                     /note="confers resistance to ampicillin, carbenicillin, and
                     related antibiotics"
                     /translation="MSIQHFRVALIPFFAAFCLPVFAHPETLVKVKDAEDQLGARVGYI
                     ELDLNSGKILESFRPEERFPMMSTFKVLLCGAVLSRIDAGQEQLGRRIHYSQNDLVEYS
                     PVTEKHLTDGMTVRELCSAAITMSDNTAANLLLTTIGGPKELTAFLHNMGDHVTRLDRW
                     EPELNEAIPNDERDTTMPVAMATTLRKLLTGELLTLASRQQLIDWMEADKVAGPLLRSA
                     LPAGWFIADKSGAGERGSRGIIAALGPDGKPSRIVVIYTTGSQATMDERNRQIAEIGAS
                     LIKHW"
     primer_bind     complement(6469..6488)
                     /label=Amp-R
                     /note="Ampicillin resistance gene, reverse primer"
     rep_origin      7282..7870
                     /direction=RIGHT
                     /label=ori
                     /note="high-copy-number ColE1/pMB1/pBR322/pUC origin of
                     replication"
     primer_bind     7771..7790
                     /label=pBR322ori-F
                     /note="pBR322 origin, forward primer"
ORIGIN
        1 cctgcaggca gctgcgcgct cgctcgctca ctgaggccgc ccgggcaaag cccgggcgtc
       61 gggcgacctt tggtcgcccg gcctcagtga gcgagcgagc gcgcagagag ggagtggcca
      121 actccatcac taggggttcc tgcggccgca cgcgtcccac ctccctctct gtgctgggac
      181 tcacagaggg agacctcagg aggcagtctg tccatcacat gtccaaatgc agagcatacc
      241 ctgggctggg cgcagtggcg cacaactgta attccagcac tttgggaggc tgatgtggaa
      301 ggatcacttg agcccagaag ttctagacca gcctgggcaa catggcaaga ccctatctct
      361 acaaaaaaag ttaaaaaatc agccacgtgt ggtgacacac acctgtagtc ccagctattc
      421 aggaggctga ggtgagggga tcacttaagg ctgggaggtt gaggctgcag tgagtcgtgg
      481 ttgcgccact gcactccagc ctgggcaaca gtgagaccct gtctcaaaag acaaaaaaaa
      541 aaaaaaaaaa aaaaagaaca tatcctggtg tggagtaggg gacgctgctc tgacagaggc
      601 tcgggggcct gagctggctc tgtgagctgg ggaggaggca gacagccagg ccttgtctgc
      661 aagcagacct ggcagcattg ggctggccgc cccccagggc ctcctcttca tgcccagtga
      721 atgactcacc ttggcacaga cacaatgttc ggggtgggca cagtgcctgc ttcccgccgc
      781 accccagccc ccctcaaatg ccttccgaga agcccattga gcagggggct tgcattgcac
      841 cccagcctga cagcctggca tcttgggata aaagcagcac agccccctag gggctgccct
      901 tgctgtgtgg cgccaccggc ggtggagaac aaggctctat tcagcctgtg cccaggaaag
      961 gggatcaggg gatgcccagg catggacagt gggtggcagg gggggagagg agggctgtct
     1021 gcttcccaga agtccaagga cacaaatggg tgaggggact gggcagggtt ctgaccctgt
     1081 gggaccagag tggagggcgt agatggacct gaagtctcca gggacaacag ggcccaggtc
     1141 tcaggctcct agttgggccc agtggctcca gcgtttccaa acccatccat ccccagaggt
     1201 tcttcccatc tctccaggct gatgtgtggg aactcgagga aataaatctc cagtgggaga
     1261 cggaggggtg gccagggaaa cggggcgctg caggaataaa gacgagccag cacagccagc
     1321 tcatgtgtaa cggctttgtg gagctgtcaa ggcctggtct ctgggagaga ggcacaggga
     1381 ggccagacaa ggaaggggtg acctggaggg acagatccag gggctaaagt cctgataagg
     1441 caagagagtg ccggccccct cttgccctat caggacctcc actgccacat agaggccatg
     1501 attgaccctt agacaaaggg ctggtgtcca atcccagccc ccagccccag aactccaggg
     1561 aatgaatggg cagagagcag gaatgtggga catctgtgtt caagggaagg actccaggag
     1621 tctgctggga atgaggccta gtaggaaatg aggtggccct tgagggtaca gaacaggttc
     1681 attcttcgcc aaattcccag caccttgcag gcacttacag ctgagtgaga taatgcctgg
     1741 gttatgaaat caaaaagttg gaaagcaggt cagaggtcat ctggtacagc ccttccttcc
     1801 cttttttttt tttttttttt gtgagacaag gtctctctct gttgcccagg ctggagtggc
     1861 gcaaacacag ctcactgcag cctcaaccta ctgggctcaa gcaatcctcc agcctcagcc
     1921 tcccaaagtg ctgggattac aagcatgagc caccccactc agccctttcc ttccttttta
     1981 attgatgcat aataattgta agtattcatc atggtccaac caaccctttc ttgacccacc
     2041 ttcctagaga gagggtcctc ttgcttcagc ggtcagggcc ccagacccat ggtctggctc
     2101 caggtaccac ctgcctcatg caggagttgg cgtgcccagg aagctctgcc tctgggcaca
     2161 gtgacctcag tggggtgagg ggagctctcc ccatagctgg gctgcggccc aaccccaccc
     2221 cctcaggcta tgccaggggg tgttgccagg ggcacccggg catcgccagt ctagcccact
     2281 ccttcataaa gccctcgcat cccaggagcg agcagagcca gagcaggttg gagaggagac
     2341 gcatcacctc cgctgctcgc cgggatcctc tagagtcgac gccaccatgg actatggcgg
     2401 cgctttgtct gccgtcggac gcgaactttt gttcgttact aatcctgtgg tggtgaacgg
     2461 gtccgtcctg gtccctgagg atcaatgtta ctgtgccgga tggattgaat ctcgcggcac
     2521 gaacggcgct cagaccgcgt caaatgtcct gcagtggctt gcagcaggat tcagcatttt
     2581 gctgctgatg ttctatgcct accaaacctg gaaatctaca tgcggctggg aggagatcta
     2641 tgtgtgcgcc attgaaatgg ttaaggtgat tctcgagttc ttttttgagt ttaagaatcc
     2701 ctctatgctc taccttgcca caggacaccg ggtgcagtgg ctgcgctatg cagagtggct
     2761 gctcacttgt cctgtcatcc ttatccgcct gagcaacctc accggcctga gcaacgacta
     2821 cagcaggaga accatgggac tccttgtctc agacatcggg actatcgtgt ggggggctac
     2881 cagcgccatg gcaaccggct atgttaaagt catcttcttt tgtcttggat tgtgctatgg
     2941 cgcgaacaca ttttttcacg ccgccaaagc atatatcgag ggttatcata ctgtgccaaa
     3001 gggtcggtgc cgccaggtcg tgaccggcat ggcatggctg tttttcgtga gctggggtat
     3061 gttcccaatt ctcttcattt tggggcccga aggttttggc gtcctgagcg tctatggctc
     3121 caccgtaggt cacacgatta ttgatctgat gagtaaaaat tgttgggggt tgttgggaca
     3181 ctacctgcgc gtcctgatcc acgagcacat attgattcac ggagatatcc gcaaaaccac
     3241 caaactgaac atcggcggaa cggagatcga ggtcgagact ctcgtcgaag acgaagccga
     3301 ggccggagcc gtgccagcgg ccgccgtgag caagggcgag gaggataaca tggccatcat
     3361 caaggagttc atgcgcttca aggtgcacat ggagggctcc gtgaacggcc acgagttcga
     3421 gatcgagggc gagggcgagg gccgccccta cgagggcacc cagaccgcca agctgaaggt
     3481 gaccaagggt ggccccctgc ccttcgcctg ggacatcctg tcccctcagt tcatgtacgg
     3541 ctccaaggcc tacgtgaagc accccgccga catccccgac tacttgaagc tgtccttccc
     3601 cgagggcttc aagtgggagc gcgtgatgaa cttcgaggac ggcggcgtgg tgaccgtgac
     3661 ccaggactcc tccctgcagg acggcgagtt catctacaag gtgaagctgc gcggcaccaa
     3721 cttcccctcc gacggccccg taatgcagaa gaagaccatg ggctgggagg cctcctccga
     3781 gcggatgtac cccgaggacg gcgccctgaa gggcgagatc aagcagaggc tgaagctgaa
     3841 ggacggcggc cactacgacg ctgaggtcaa gaccacctac aaggccaaga agcccgtgca
     3901 gctgcccggc gcctacaacg tcaacatcaa gttggacatc acctcccaca acgaggacta
     3961 caccatcgtg gaacagtacg aacgcgccga gggccgccac tccaccggcg gcatggacga
     4021 gctgtacaag taagaattcg atatcaagct tatcgataat caacctctgg attacaaaat
     4081 ttgtgaaaga ttgactggta ttcttaacta tgttgctcct tttacgctat gtggatacgc
     4141 tgctttaatg cctttgtatc atgctattgc ttcccgtatg gctttcattt tctcctcctt
     4201 gtataaatcc tggttgctgt ctctttatga ggagttgtgg cccgttgtca ggcaacgtgg
     4261 cgtggtgtgc actgtgtttg ctgacgcaac ccccactggt tggggcattg ccaccacctg
     4321 tcagctcctt tccgggactt tcgctttccc cctccctatt gccacggcgg aactcatcgc
     4381 cgcctgcctt gcccgctgct ggacaggggc tcggctgttg ggcactgaca attccgtggt
     4441 gttgtcgggg aaatcatcgt cctttccttg gctgctcgcc tgtgttgcca cctggattct
     4501 gcgcgggacg tccttctgct acgtcccttc ggccctcaat ccagcggacc ttccttcccg
     4561 cggcctgctg ccggctctgc ggcctcttcc gcgtcttcgc cttcgccctc agacgagtcg
     4621 gatctccctt tgggccgcct ccccgcatcg ataccgagcg ctgctcgaga gatctacggg
     4681 tggcatccct gtgacccctc cccagtgcct ctcctggccc tggaagttgc cactccagtg
     4741 cccaccagcc ttgtcctaat aaaattaagt tgcatcattt tgtctgacta ggtgtccttc
     4801 tataatatta tggggtggag gggggtggta tggagcaagg ggcaagttgg gaagacaacc
     4861 tgtagggcct gcggggtcta ttgggaacca agctggagtg cagtggcaca atcttggctc
     4921 actgcaatct ccgcctcctg ggttcaagcg attctcctgc ctcagcctcc cgagttgttg
     4981 ggattccagg catgcatgac caggctcagc taatttttgt ttttttggta gagacggggt
     5041 ttcaccatat tggccaggct ggtctccaac tcctaatctc aggtgatcta cccaccttgg
     5101 cctcccaaat tgctgggatt acaggcgtga accactgctc ccttccctgt ccttctgatt
     5161 ttgtaggtaa ccacgtgcgg accgagcggc cgcaggaacc cctagtgatg gagttggcca
     5221 ctccctctct gcgcgctcgc tcgctcactg aggccgggcg accaaaggtc gcccgacgcc
     5281 cgggctttgc ccgggcggcc tcagtgagcg agcgagcgcg cagctgcctg caggggcgcc
     5341 tgatgcggta ttttctcctt acgcatctgt gcggtatttc acaccgcata nnnnnnnnnn
     5401 nnnnnnnnnn nnnnnnnnnn nnnnnnnnnn nnnnnnnnnn nnnnnnnnnn nnnnnnnnnn
     5461 nnnnnnnnnn nnnnnnnnnn nnnnnnnnnn nnnnnnnnnn nnnnnnnnnn nnnnnnnnnn
     5521 nnnnnnnnnn nncnnnnnnn nnnnnnnnnn nnnnnnnnnn nnnnnnnnnn nnnnnnnnnn
     5581 nnnnnnnnnn nnnnnnnnnn nnnnnnnnnn nnnnnnnnnn nnnnnnnnnn nnnnnnnnnn
     5641 nnnnnnnnnn nnnnnnnnnn nnnnnnnnnn nnnncctttg acgttggagt ccacgttctt
     5701 taatagtgga ctcttgttcc aaactggaac aacactcaac cctatctcgg gctattcttt
     5761 tgatttataa gggattttgc cgatttcggc ctattggtta aaaaatgagc tgatttaaca
     5821 aaaatttaac gcgaatttta acaaaatatt aacgtttaca attttatggt gcactctcag
     5881 tacaatctgc tctgatgccg catagttaag ccagccccga cacccgccaa cacccgctga
     5941 cgcgccctga cgggcttgtc tgctcccggc atccgcttac agacaagctg tgaccgtctc
     6001 cgggagctgc atgtgtcaga ggttttcacc gtcatcaccg aaacgcgcga gacgaaaggg
     6061 cctcgtgata cgcctatttt tataggttaa tgtcatgata ataatggttt cttagacgtc
     6121 aggtggcact tttcggggaa atgtgcgcgg aacccctatt tgtttatttt tctaaataca
     6181 ttcaaatatg tatccgctca tgagacaata accctgataa atgcttcaat aatattgaaa
     6241 aaggaagagt atgagtattc aacatttccg tgtcgccctt attccctttt ttgcggcatt
     6301 ttgccttcct gtttttgctc acccagaaac gctggtgaaa gtaaaagatg ctgaagatca
     6361 gttgggtgca cgagtgggtt acatcgaact ggatctcaac agcggtaaga tccttgagag
     6421 ttttcgcccc gaagaacgtt ttccaatgat gagcactttt aaagttctgc tatgtggcgc
     6481 ggtattatcc cgtattgacg ccgggcaaga gcaactcggt cgccgcatac actattctca
     6541 gaatgacttg gttgagtact caccagtcac agaaaagcat cttacggatg gcatgacagt
     6601 aagagaatta tgcagtgctg ccataaccat gagtgataac actgcggcca acttacttct
     6661 gacaacgatc ggaggaccga aggagctaac cgcttttttg cacaacatgg gggatcatgt
     6721 aactcgcctt gatcgttggg aaccggagct gaatgaagcc ataccaaacg acgagcgtga
     6781 caccacgatg cctgtagcaa tggcaacaac gttgcgcaaa ctattaactg gcgaactact
     6841 tactctagct tcccggcaac aattaataga ctggatggag gcggataaag ttgcaggacc
     6901 acttctgcgc tcggcccttc cggctggctg gtttattgct gataaatctg gagccggtga
     6961 gcgtgggtct cgcggtatca ttgcagcact ggggccagat ggtaagccct cccgtatcgt
     7021 agttatctac acgacgggga gtcaggcaac tatggatgaa cgaaatagac agatcgctga
     7081 gataggtgcc tcactgatta agcattggta actgtcagac caagtttact catatatact
     7141 ttagattgat ttaaaacttc atttttaatt taaaaggatc taggtgaaga tcctttttga
     7201 taatctcatg accaaaatcc cttaacgtga gttttcgttc cactgagcgt cagaccccgt
     7261 agaaaagatc aaaggatctt cttgagatcc tttttttctg cgcgtaatct gctgcttgca
     7321 aacaaaaaaa ccaccgctac cagcggtggt ttgtttgccg gatcaagagc taccaactct
     7381 ttttccgaag gtaactggct tcagcagagc gcagatacca aatactgtcc ttctagtgta
     7441 gccgtagtta ggccaccact tcaagaactc tgtagcaccg cctacatacc tcgctctgct
     7501 aatcctgtta ccagtggctg ctgccagtgg cgataagtcg tgtcttaccg ggttggactc
     7561 aagacgatag ttaccggata aggcgcagcg gtcgggctga acggggggtt cgtgcacaca
     7621 gcccagcttg gagcgaacga cctacaccga actgagatac ctacagcgtg agctatgaga
     7681 aagcgccacg cttcccgaag ggagaaaggc ggacaggtat ccggtaagcg gcagggtcgg
     7741 aacaggagag cgcacgaggg agcttccagg gggaaacgcc tggtatcttt atagtcctgt
     7801 cgggtttcgc cacctctgac ttgagcgtcg atttttgtga tgctcgtcag gggggcggag
     7861 cctatggaaa aacgccagca acgcggcctt tttacggttc ctggcctttt gctggccttt
     7921 tgctcacatg t
//
