>Addgene plasmid #27055 | pAAV-GFAP-hChR2(H134R)-mCherry | addgene partial sequence | sequence record 33302 | 27055 with GFAPpro-F (GFAPpro-F)
GTTGGAGAGGAGACGCATCACCTCCGCTGCTCGCCGGGATCCTCTAGAGTCGACGCCACCATGGACTATG
GCGGCGCTTTGTCTGCCGTCGGACGCGAACTTTTGTTCGTTACTAATCCTGTGGTGGTGAACGGGTCCGT
CCTGGTCCCTGAGGATCAATGTTACTGTGCCGGATGGATTGAATCTCGCGGCACGAACGGCGCTCAGACC
GCGTCAAATGTCCTGCAGTGGCTTGCAGCAGGATTCAGCATTTTGCTGCTGATGTTCTATGCCTACCAAA
CCTGGAAATCTACATGCGGCTGGGAGGAGATCTATGTGTGCGCCATTGAAATGGTTAAGGTGATTCTCGA
GTTCTTTTTTGAGTTTAAGAATCCCTCTATGCTCTACCTTGCCACAGGACACCGGGTGCAGTGGCTGCGC
TATGCAGAGTGGCTGCTCACTTGTCCTGTCATCCTTATCCGCCTGAGCAACCTCACCGGCCTGAGCAACG
ACTACAGCAGGAGAACCATGGGACTCCTTGTCTCAGACATCGGGACTATCGTGTGGGGGGCTACCAGCGC
CATGGCAACCGGCTATGTTAAAGTCATCTTCTTTTGTCTTGGATTGTGCTATGGCGCGAACACATTTTTT
CACGCCGCCAAAGCATATATCGAGGGTTATCATACTGTGCCAAAGGGTCGGTGCCGCCAGGTCGTGACCG
GCATGGCATGGCTGTTTTTCGTGAGCTGGGGTATGTTCCCAATTCTCTTCATTTTGGGGCCCGAAGGTTT
TGGCGTCCTGAGCGTCTATGGCTCCACCGTAG
