>Addgene plasmid #27055 | pAAV-GFAP-hChR2(H134R)-mCherry | addgene partial sequence | sequence record 33303 | 27055 with pBR322ori-F
GACTTGAGCGTCGATTTTTGTGATGCTCGTCAGGGGGGCGGAGCCTATGGAAAAACGCCAGCAACGCGGC
CTTTTTACGGTTCCTGGCCTTTTGCTGGCCTTTTGCTCACATGTCCTGCAGGCAGCTGCGCGCTCGCTCG
