>Addgene plasmid #27055 | pAAV-GFAP-hChR2(H134R)-mCherry | addgene partial sequence | sequence record 33304 | 27055 with mCherry-R
GAACTCGTGGCCGTTCACGGAGCCCTCCATGTGCACCTTGAAGCGCATGAACTCCTTGATGATGGCCATG
TTATCCTCCTCGCCCTTGCTCACGGCGGCCGCTGGCACGGCTCCGGCCTCGGCTTCGTCTTCGACGAGAG
TCTCGACCTCGATCTCCGTTCCGCCGATGTTCAGTTTGGTGGTTTTGCGGATATCTCCGTGAATCAATAT
GTGCTCGTGGATCAGGACGCGCAGGTAGTGTCCCAACAACCCCCAACAATTTTTACTCATCAGATCAATA
ATCGTGTGACCTACGGTGGAGCCATAGACGCTCAGGACGCCAAAACCTTCGGGCCCCAAAATGAAGAGAA
TTGGGAACATACCCCAGCTCACGAAAAACAGCCATGCCATGCCGGTCACGACCTGGCGGCACCGACCCTT
TGGCACAGTATGATAACCCTCGATATATGCTTTGGCGGCGTGAAAAAATGTGTTCGCGCCATAGCACAAT
CCAAGACAAAAGAAGATGACTTTAACATAGCCGGTTGCCATGGCGCTGGTAGCCCCCCACACGATAGTCC
CGATGTCTGAGACAAGGAGTCCCATGGTTCTCCTGCTGTAGTCGTTGCTCAGGCCGGTGAGGTTGCTCAG
GCGGATAAGGATGACAGGACAAGTGAGCAGCCACTCTGCATAGCGCAGCCACTGCACCCGGTGTCCTGTG
GCAAGGTAGAGCATAGAGGGATTCTTAAACTCAAAAAA
